Addgene plasmid #170598: p663-UBC-miniTurbo-V5-PIP4K2C_IDG-K
Purpose: Gateway destination clone of PIP4K2C (human) tagged with N-terminal miniTurbo-V5 for generating protein-proximity networks using proximity-dependent biotinylation proteomics
Depositing lab: Ben Major. Depositing organization: Washington University in Saint Louis.
Backbone
  Vector backbone: pDest663
  Backbone manufacturer: PEL
  Backbone size w/o insert (bp): 9019
  Vector type: Mammalian Expression, Lentiviral ; Gateway Destination
  Selectable markers: Puromycin
Growth in bacteria
  Bacterial resistance: Ampicillin, 100 μg/mL
  Growth temperature: 30°C
  Growth strain: NEB Stable
  Copy number: Low Copy
Gene/Insert
  Gene/Insert name: miniTurbo-V5-PIP4K2C (alt name: miniTurbo-V5)
  Species: H. sapiens (human)
  Entrez Gene: PIP4K2C (a.k.a. PIP5K2C)
  Promoter: Ubiquitin
  Tag / fusion protein: miniTurbo-V5 (N terminal on insert)
  Cloning method: Gateway Cloning
  Sequencing primers: 5′ TGAAGCTCCGGTTTTGAACT; 3′ AATAGACCCGTGAAGCTGATC
Terms and licenses: Academic/Nonprofit Terms; Industry Terms: Not Available to Industry
Depositor comments: These plasmids were generated as part of the Illuminating the Druggable Genome (IDG) program sponsored by the NIH Common Fund. The goal of this program is to identify, gather, and distribute information and resources for proteins that currently are not well-studied yet belong to commonly drug-targeted protein families: protein kinases, non-olfactory G-protein coupled receptors (GPCRs), and ion channels. The IDG program is designed to develop fundamental research tools for understudied proteins, elucidate their function, and disseminate the IDG-related resources and data to the greater scientific community. These lentiviral gateway destination plasmids were generated, as part of the Kinase-Data and Resource Generating Center (DRGC), using the single fragment or multisite gateway cloning technology. They were used for generating proteomics-based protein-interaction and protein-proximity networks that can be accessed through the kinase-DRGC website https://darkkinome.org/. Each plasmid has either an N- or C-terminal fusion protein (Flag/ V5/V5-miniTurbo/V5-TurboID/miniTurbo-V5/TurboID-V5) tagged understudied kinase driven under either a CMV or Ubiquitin (UBC) promoter. All inserts in the pENTR plasmids used to generate the deposited destination plasmids were end-sequenced and insert size validated prior to multi-site gateway cloning. The combined insert size of the single fragment or three fragment destination plasmids were confirmed by restriction digestion (BsrGI, and EcoRV for pDest667; BsrGI, EcoRV, and BstZ17I for pDest663; and BsrGI for pHAGE) and all plasmids were partially sequenced to ensure in-frame ORFs and fusion tags.
How to cite: p663-UBC-miniTurbo-V5-PIP4K2C_IDG-K was a gift from Ben Major (Addgene plasmid # 170598 ; http://n2t.net/addgene:170598 ; RRID:Addgene_170598)
