[The description below was written by a language model from this plasmid's Addgene catalogue record and pLannotate feature annotations shown in this document.]
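Description:
p663-UBC-miniTurbo-V5-PIP4K2C_IDG-K is a lentiviral mammalian expression clone built by multisite Gateway recombination into the pDest663 destination backbone. It carries human PIP4K2C, a phosphatidylinositol 5-phosphate 4-kinase, fused at its N terminus to miniTurbo-V5. In bacteria it is maintained through a ColE1/pUC-type origin and selected with ampicillin via β-lactamase. The catalogue lists it as low copy, although the annotated origin is a type usually described as high copy. An f1 origin, an SV40 origin and leftover lac/T7/T3 cloning-vector elements are also present in the backbone.

The transfer cassette has an RSV promoter driving a truncated HIV-1 5′ LTR, an arrangement typical of Tat-independent third-generation vectors. This is followed by the Ψ packaging signal with a gag fragment, the RRE for Rev-dependent export, and the cPPT/CTS. The human ubiquitin C promoter, flanked by attB4 and attB5 recombination scars, drives miniTurbo, an engineered truncated E. coli biotin ligase. The PIP4K2C coding sequence sits downstream between attB1 and attB2. The V5 epitope is recorded in the catalogue but is not separately annotated in the feature table; it presumably lies in the short gap between miniTurbo and attB1. A WPRE follows the fusion to enhance expression. A separate mouse PGK promoter then drives puromycin N-acetyltransferase, allowing selection of transduced cells. The cassette ends with a truncated 3′ LTR and an SV40 polyadenylation signal.

The construct was produced within a programme on understudied druggable kinases. It is intended for stable expression of the biotin ligase-tagged kinase, so that neighbouring proteins are biotinylated and identified by mass spectrometry to map protein-proximity networks.
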