Features (pLannotate 1.2.2; 32 found; start..end, strand, type, name):
     87..203     +  misc_feature   cPPT/CTS: central polypurine tract and central termination sequence of HIV-1
    237..257     +  protein_bind   attB4: mutant version of attB; core recombination site for the Gateway® BP reaction BP Clonase™
    257..1468    +  promoter       UbC promoter: human ubiquitin C promoter
   1472..1490    -  protein_bind   attB5 (fragment): mutant version of attB; core recombination site for the Gateway® BP reaction BP Clonase™
   1505..2275    +  CDS            miniTurbo: N-terminally truncated mutant of the E. coli biotin ligase BioID engineered for improved catalytic efficiency (Branon et al., 2018)
   2324..2348    +  protein_bind   attB1: mutant version of attB; recombination site for the Gateway® BP reaction BP Clonase™
   2354..3616    +  CDS            PIP4K2C: PI42C_HUMAN - Also known as PIP5K2C. Experimental evidence at protein level: Swiss-Prot protein existence level 1. Phosphatidylinositol 5-phosphate 4-kinase with low enzymatic activity. May be a GTP sensor, has higher GTP-dependent kinase activity than ATP-dependent kinase activity. PIP4Ks negatively regulate insulin signaling through a catalytic-independent mechanism. They interact with PIP5Ks and suppress PIP5K-mediated PtdIns(4,5)P2 synthesis and insulin- dependent conversion to PtdIns(3,4,5)P3 (PubMed:31091439). From Homo sapiens (Human).
   3621..3645    -  protein_bind   attB2: mutant version of attB; recombination site for the Gateway® BP reaction BP Clonase™
   3675..4263    +  misc_feature   WPRE: woodchuck hepatitis virus posttranscriptional regulatory element
   4277..4776    +  promoter       PGK promoter: mouse phosphoglycerate kinase 1 promoter
   4797..5396    +  CDS            PuroR: puromycin N-acetyltransferase; pac from Streptomyces alboniger; confers resistance to puromycin
   5464..5601    +  CDS            nef (fragment): NEF_HV1LA - Experimental evidence at protein level: Swiss-Prot protein existence level 1. Extracellular Nef protein targets CD4(+) T-lymphocytes for apoptosis by interacting with CXCR4 surface receptors. From Human immunodeficiency virus type 1 group M subtype B (isolate Lai) (HIV-1).
   5587..5767    +  LTR            5' LTR (truncated): truncated 5' long terminal repeat (LTR) from HIV-1
   5839..5960    +  polyA_signal   SV40 poly(A) signal: SV40 polyadenylation signal
   6000..6135    +  rep_origin     SV40 ori: SV40 origin of replication
   6156..6174    -  promoter       T7 promoter: promoter for bacteriophage T7 RNA polymerase
   6182..6337    +  CDS            lacZα (fragment): LacZα fragment of β-galactosidase; lacZ fragment
   6342..6770    +  rep_origin     f1 ori (sequence partly withheld): f1 bacteriophage origin of replication; arrow indicates direction of (+) strand synthesis
   6823..6927    +  promoter       AmpR promoter: bla
   6928..7788    +  CDS            AmpR: β-lactamase; bla; confers resistance to ampicillin, carbenicillin, and related antibiotics
   7959..8547    +  rep_origin     ori: high-copy-number ColE1/pMB1/pBR322/pUC origin of replication
   8730..8822    +  CDS            lacI (fragment): lac repressor; lacI; The lac repressor binds to the lac operator to inhibit transcription in E. coli. This inhibition can be relieved by adding lactose or isopropyl-β-D-thiogalactopyranoside (IPTG).
   8835..8856    +  protein_bind   CAP binding site: CAP binding activates transcription in the presence of cAMP. E. coli catabolite activator protein
   8871..8901    +  promoter       lac promoter: promoter for the E. coli lac operon
   8905..8927    +  protein_bind   lac operator (fragment): The lac repressor binds to the lac operator to inhibit transcription in E. coli. This inhibition can be relieved by adding lactose or isopropyl-β-D-thiogalactopyranoside (IPTG). lac repressor encoded by lacI
   8970..8988    +  promoter       T3 promoter: promoter for bacteriophage T3 RNA polymerase
   9016..9242    +  promoter       RSV promoter: Rous sarcoma virus enhancer/promoter
   9243..9423    +  LTR            5' LTR (truncated): truncated 5' long terminal repeat (LTR) from HIV-1
   9470..9595    +  misc_feature   HIV-1 Ψ: packaging signal of human immunodeficiency virus type 1
   9579..9942    +  CDS            HIV-1 gag (fragment): gag protein from human immunodeficiency virus 1; gag
  10088..10321   +  misc_feature   RRE: The Rev response element (RRE) of HIV-1 allows for Rev-dependent mRNA export from the nucleus to the cytoplasm.
  10698..68      +  CDS            Rev (fragment) (across the origin): human immunodeficiency virus 1 (HIV-1) Rev protein; rev; enhances nuclear export of unspliced and incompletely spliced viral mRNAs
>Addgene plasmid #170598 | p663-UBC-miniTurbo-V5-PIP4K2C_IDG-K | addgene full sequence | sequence record 335766 | Addgene NGS Result
CCCGAAGGAATAGAAGAAGAAGGTGGAGAGAGAGACAGAGACAGATCCATTCGATTAGTGAACGGATCTC
GACGGTATCGGTTAACTTTTAAAAGAAAAGGGGGGATTGGGGGGTACAGTGCAGGGGAAAGAATAGTAGA
CATAATAGCAACAGACATACAAACTAAAGAATTACAAAAACAAATTACAAAATTCAAAATTTTATCGTCC
AGTGTGGTGGAATTCTGCAGATATCACAACTTTGTATAGAAAAGTTGGCCTCCGCGCCGGGTTTTGGCGC
CTCCCGCGGGCGCCCCCCTCCTCACGGCGAGCGCTGCCACGTCAGACGAAGGGCGCAGCGAGCGTCCTGA
TCCTTCCGCCCGGACGCTCAGGACAGCGGCCCGCTGCTCATAAGACTCGGCCTTAGAACCCCAGTATCAG
CAGAAGGACATTTTAGGACGGGACTTGGGTGACTCTAGGGCACTGGTTTTCTTTCCAGAGAGCGGAACAG
GCGAGGAAAAGTAGTCCCTTCTCGGCGATTCTGCGGAGGGATCTCCGTGGGGCGGTGAACGCCGATGATT
ATATAAGGACGCGCCGGGTGTGGCACAGCTAGTTCCGTCGCAGCCGGGATTTGGGTCGCGGTTCTTGTTT
GTGGATCGCTGTGATCGTCACTTGGTGAGTAGCGGGCTGCTGGGCTGGCCGGGGCTTTCGTGGCCGCCGG
GCCGCTCGGTGGGACGGAAGCGTGTGGAGAGACCGCCAAGGGCTGTAGTCTGGGTCCGCGAGCAAGGTTG
CCCTGAACTGGGGGTTGGGGGGAGCGCAGCAAAATGGCGGCTGTTCCCGAGTCTTGAATGGAAGACGCTT
GTGAGGCGGGCTGTGAGGTCGTTGAAACAAGGTGGGGGGCATGGTGGGCGGCAAGAACCCAAGGTCTTGA
GGCCTTCGCTAATGCGGGAAAGCTCTTATTCGGGTGAGATGGGCTGGGGCACCATCTGGGGACCCTGACG
TGAAGTTTGTCACTGACTGGAGAACTCGGTTTGTCGTCTGTTGCGGGGGCGGCAGTTATGGCGGTGCCGT
TGGGCAGTGCACCCGTACCTTTGGGAGCGCGCGCCCTCGTCGTGTCGTGACGTCACCCGTTCTGTTGGCT
TATAATGCAGGGTGGGGCCACCTGCCGGTAGGTGTGCGGTAGGCTTTTCTCCGTCGCAGGACGCAGGGTT
CGGGCCTAGGGTAGGCTCTCCTGAATCGACAGGCGCCGGACCTCTGGTGAGGGGAGGGATAAGTGAGGCG
TCAGTTTCTTTGGTCGGTTTTATGTACCTATCTTCTTAAGTAGCTGAAGCTCCGGTTTTGAACTATGCGC
TCGGGGTTGGCGAGTGTGTTTTGTGAAGTTTTTTAGGCACCTTTTGAAATGTAATCATTTGGGTCAATAT
GTAATTTTCAGTGTTAGACTAGTAAATTGTCCGCTAAATTCTGGCCGTTTTTGGCTTTTTTGTTAGACGG
CCAACTTTTGTATACAAAGTGGGCCACCATGGGAATCCCGCTGCTGAACGCTAAACAGATTCTGGGACAG
CTGGACGGCGGGAGCGTGGCAGTCCTGCCTGTGGTCGACTCCACCAATCAGTACCTGCTGGATCGAATCG
GCGAGCTGAAGAGTGGGGATGCTTGCATTGCAGAATATCAGCAGGCAGGGAGAGGAAGCAGAGGGAGGAA
ATGGTTCTCTCCTTTTGGAGCTAACCTGTACCTGAGTATGTTTTGGCGCCTGAAGCGGGGACCAGCAGCA
ATCGGCCTGGGCCCGGTCATCGGAATTGTCATGGCAGAAGCGCTGCGAAAGCTGGGAGCAGACAAGGTGC
GAGTCAAATGGCCCAATGACCTGTATCTGCAGGATAGAAAGCTGGCAGGCATCCTGGTGGAGCTGGCCGG
AATAACAGGCGATGCTGCACAGATCGTCATTGGCGCCGGGATTAACGTGGCTATGAGGCGCGTGGAGGAA
AGCGTGGTCAATCAGGGCTGGATCACACTGCAGGAAGCAGGGATTAACCTGGACAGGAATACTCTGGCCG
CTATGCTGATCCGAGAGCTGCGGGCAGCCCTGGAACTGTTCGAGCAGGAAGGCCTGGCTCCATATCTGTC
ACGGTGGGAGAAGCTGGATAACTTCATCAATAGACCCGTGAAGCTGATCATTGGGGACAAAGAGATTTTC
GGGATTAGCCGGGGGATTGATAAACAGGGAGCCCTGCTGCTGGAACAGGACGGAGTTATCAAACCCTGGA
TGGGCGGAGAAATCAGTCTGCGGTCTGCCGAAAAGGCTAGCGGCAAGCCCATCCCCAACCCCCTGCTGGG
CCTGGACAGCACCACAAGTTTGTACAAAAAAGCAGGCTCCACCATGGCGTCCTCCTCGGTCCCACCAGCC
ACGGTATCGGCGGCGACAGCAGGCCCCGGCCCAGGTTTCGGCTTCGCCTCCAAGACCAAGAAGAAGCATT
TCGTGCAGCAGAAGGTGAAGGTGTTCCGGGCGGCCGACCCGCTGGTGGGTGTGTTCCTGTGGGGCGTAGC
CCACTCGATCAATGAGCTCAGCCAGGTGCCTCCCCCGGTGATGCTGCTGCCAGATGACTTTAAGGCCAGC
TCCAAGATCAAGGTCAACAATCACCTTTTCCACAGGGAAAATCTGCCCAGTCATTTCAAGTTCAAGGAGT
ATTGTCCCCAGGTCTTCAGGAACCTCCGTGATCGATTTGGCATTGATGACCAAGATTACTTGGTGTCCCT
TACCCGAAACCCCCCCAGCGAAAGTGAAGGCAGTGATGGTCGCTTCCTTATCTCCTACGATCGGACTCTG
GTCATCAAAAAAGTATCCAGTGAGGACATTGCTGACATGCATAGCAACCTCTCCAACTATCACCAGTACA
TTGTGAAGTGCCATGGCAACACGCTTCTGCCCCAGTTCCTGGGGATGTACCGAGTCAGTGTGGACAACGA
AGACAGCTACATGCTTGTGATGCGCAATATGTTTAGCCACCGTCTTCCTGTGCACAGGAAGTATGACCTC
AAGGGTTCCCTAGTGTCCCGGGAAGCCAGCGATAAGGAAAAGGTTAAAGAATTGCCCACCCTTAGGGATA
TGGACTTTCTCAACAAGAACCAGAAAGTATATATTGGTGAAGAGGAGAAGAAAATATTTCTGGAGAAGCT
GAAGAGAGATGTGGAGTTTCTAGTGCAGCTGAAGATCATGGACTACAGCCTTCTGCTAGGCATCCACGAC
ATCATTCGGGGCTCTGAACCAGAGGAGGAAGCGCCCGTGCGGGAGGATGAGTCAGAGGTGGATGGGGACT
GCAGCCTGACTGGACCTCCTGCTCTGGTGGGCTCCTATGGCACCTCCCCAGAGGGTATCGGAGGCTACAT
CCATTCCCATCGGCCCCTGGGCCCAGGAGAGTTTGAGTCCTTCATTGATGTCTATGCCATCCGGAGTGCT
GAAGGAGCCCCCCAGAAGGAGGTCTACTTCATGGGCCTCATTGATATCCTTACACAGTATGATGCCAAGA
AGAAAGCAGCTCATGCAGCCAAAACTGTCAAGCATGGGGCTGGGGCAGAGATCTCTACTGTCCATCCGGA
GCAGTATGCTAAGCGATTCCTGGATTTTATTACCAACATCTTTGCCTAGGACCCAGCTTTCTTGTACAAA
GTGGTGATATCCAGCACAGTGGCGGCCGCTCGACAATCAACCTCTGGATTACAAAATTTGTGAAAGATTG
ACTGGTATTCTTAACTATGTTGCTCCTTTTACGCTATGTGGATACGCTGCTTTAATGCCTTTGTATCATG
CTATTGCTTCCCGTATGGCTTTCATTTTCTCCTCCTTGTATAAATCCTGGTTGCTGTCTCTTTATGAGGA
GTTGTGGCCCGTTGTCAGGCAACGTGGCGTGGTGTGCACTGTGTTTGCTGACGCAACCCCCACTGGTTGG
GGCATTGCCACCACCTGTCAGCTCCTTTCCGGGACTTTCGCTTTCCCCCTCCCTATTGCCACGGCGGAAC
TCATCGCCGCCTGCCTTGCCCGCTGCTGGACAGGGGCTCGGCTGTTGGGCACTGACAATTCCGTGGTGTT
GTCGGGGAAGCTGACGTCCTTTCCATGGCTGCTCGCCTGTGTTGCCACCTGGATTCTGCGCGGGACGTCC
TTCTGCTACGTCCCTTCGGCCCTCAATCCAGCGGACCTTCCTTCCCGCGGCCTGCTGCCGGCTCTGCGGC
CTCTTCCGCGTCTTCGCCTTCGCCCTCAGACGAGTCGGATCTCCCTTTGGGCCGCCTCCCCGCCTGGAAT
TCTACCGGGTAGGGGAGGCGCTTTTCCCAAGGCAGTCTGGAGCATGCGCTTTAGCAGCCCCGCTGGGCAC
TTGGCGCTACACAAGTGGCCTCTGGCCTCGCACACATTCCACATCCACCGGTAGGCGCCAACCGGCTCCG
TTCTTTGGTGGCCCCTTCGCGCCACCTTCTACTCCTCCCCTAGTCAGGAAGTTCCCCCCCGCCCCGCAGC
TCGCGTCGTGCAGGACGTGACAAATGGAAGTAGCACGTCTCACTAGTCTCGTGCAGATGGACAGCACCGC
TGAGCAATGGAAGCGGGTAGGCCTTTGGGGCAGCGGCCAATAGCAGCTTTGCTCCTTCGCTTTCTGGGCT
CAGAGGCTGGGAAGGGGTGGGTCCGGGGGCGGGCTCAGGGGCGGGCTCAGGGGCGGGGCGGGCGCCCGAA
GGTCCTCCGGAGGCCCGGCATTCTGCACGCTTCAAAAGCGCACGTCTGCCGCGCTGTTCTCCTCTTCCTC
ATCTCCGGGCCTTTCGACCTGCAGCCCAAGCTTACCATGACCGAGTACAAGCCCACGGTGCGCCTCGCCA
CCCGCGACGACGTCCCCAGGGCCGTACGCACCCTCGCCGCCGCGTTCGCCGACTACCCCGCCACGCGCCA
CACCGTCGATCCGGACCGCCACATCGAGCGGGTCACCGAGCTGCAAGAACTCTTCCTCACGCGCGTCGGG
CTCGACATCGGCAAGGTGTGGGTCGCGGACGACGGCGCCGCGGTGGCGGTCTGGACCACGCCGGAGAGCG
TCGAAGCGGGGGCGGTGTTCGCCGAGATCGGCCCGCGCATGGCCGAGTTGAGCGGTTCCCGGCTGGCCGC
GCAGCAACAGATGGAAGGCCTCCTGGCGCCGCACCGGCCCAAGGAGCCCGCGTGGTTCCTGGCCACCGTC
GGCGTCTCGCCCGACCACCAGGGCAAGGGTCTGGGCAGCGCCGTCGTGCTCCCCGGAGTGGAGGCGGCCG
AGCGCGCCGGGGTGCCCGCCTTCCTGGAGACCTCCGCGCCCCGCAACCTCCCCTTCTACGAGCGGCTCGG
CTTCACCGTCACCGCCGACGTCGAGGTGCCCGAAGGACCGCGCACCTGGTGCATGACCCGCAAGCCCGGT
GCCTGACGCCCGCCCCACGACCCGCAGCGCCCGACCGAAAGGAGCGCACGACCCCATGCATCTCGAGGGC
CCGGTACCTTTAAGACCAATGACTTACAAGGCAGCTGTAGATCTTAGCCACTTTTTAAAAGAAAAGGGGG
GACTGGAAGGGCTAGCTCACTCCCAACGAAGACAAGATCTGCTTTTTGCTTGTACTGGGTCTCTCTGGTT
AGACCAGATCTGAGCCTGGGAGCTCTCTGGCTAACTAGGGAACCCACTGCTTAAGCCTCAATAAAGCTTG
CCTTGAGTGCTTCAAGTAGTGTGTGCCCGTCTGTTGTGTGACTCTGGTAACTAGAGATCCCTCAGACCCT
TTTAGTCAGTGTGGAAAATCTCTAGCAGTAGTAGTTCATGTCATCTTATTATTCAGTATTTATAACTTGC
AAAGAAATGAATATCAGAGAGTGAGAGGAACTTGTTTATTGCAGCTTATAATGGTTACAAATAAAGCAAT
AGCATCACAAATTTCACAAATAAAGCATTTTTTTCACTGCATTCTAGTTGTGGTTTGTCCAAACTCATCA
ATGTATCTTATCATGTCTGGCTCTAGCTATCCCGCCCCTAACTCCGCCCATCCCGCCCCTAACTCCGCCC
AGTTCCGCCCATTCTCCGCCCCATGGCTGACTAATTTTTTTTATTTATGCAGAGGCCGAGGCCGCCTCGG
CCTCTGAGCTATTCCAGAAGTAGTGAGGAGGCTTTTTTGGAGGCCTAGGGACGTACCCAATTCGCCCTAT
AGTGAGTCGTATTACGCGCGCTCACTGGCCGTCGTTTTACAACGTCGTGACTGGGAAAACCCTGGCGTTA
CCCAACTTAATCGCCTTGCAGCACATCCCCCTTTCGCCAGCTGGCGTAATAGCGAAGAGGCCCGCACCGA
TCGCCCTTCCCAACAGTTGCGCAGCCTGAATGGCGAATGGG
[124 nt withheld, positions 6342-6465]
C
[91 nt withheld, positions 6467-6557]
A
[49 nt withheld, positions 6559-6607]
CCTTTGACGTTGGAGTCCACGTTCTTT
[37 nt withheld, positions 6635-6671]
ACCCTATCTCGGTCTATTCTTTTGATTTATAAGGGATTTTGCCGATTTCGGCCTATTGGTTAAAAAATGA
GCTGATTTAACAAAAATTTAACGCGAATTTTAACAAAATATTAACGCTTACAATTTAGGTGGCACTTTTC
GGGGAAATGTGCGCGGAACCCCTATTTGTTTATTTTTCTAAATACATTCAAATATGTATCCGCTCATGAG
ACAATAACCCTGATAAATGCTTCAATAATATTGAAAAAGGAAGAGTATGAGTATTCAACATTTCCGTGTC
GCCCTTATTCCCTTTTTTGCGGCATTTTGCCTTCCTGTTTTTGCTCACCCAGAAACGCTGGTGAAAGTAA
AAGATGCTGAAGATCAGTTGGGTGCACGAGTGGGTTACATCGAACTGGATCTCAACAGCGGTAAGATCCT
TGAGAGTTTTCGCCCCGAAGAACGTTTTCCAATGATGAGCACTTTTAAAGTTCTGCTATGTGGCGCGGTA
TTATCCCGTATTGACGCCGGGCAAGAGCAACTCGGTCGCCGCATACACTATTCTCAGAATGACTTGGTTG
AGTACTCACCAGTCACAGAAAAGCATCTTACGGATGGCATGACAGTAAGAGAATTATGCAGTGCTGCCAT
AACCATGAGTGATAACACTGCGGCCAACTTACTTCTGACAACGATCGGAGGACCGAAGGAGCTAACCGCT
TTTTTGCACAACATGGGGGATCATGTAACTCGCCTTGATCGTTGGGAACCGGAGCTGAATGAAGCCATAC
CAAACGACGAGCGTGACACCACGATGCCTGTAGCAATGGCAACAACGTTGCGCAAACTATTAACTGGCGA
ACTACTTACTCTAGCTTCCCGGCAACAATTAATAGACTGGATGGAGGCGGATAAAGTTGCAGGACCACTT
CTGCGCTCGGCCCTTCCGGCTGGCTGGTTTATTGCTGATAAATCTGGAGCCGGTGAGCGTGGGTCTCGCG
GTATCATTGCAGCACTGGGGCCAGATGGTAAGCCCTCCCGTATCGTAGTTATCTACACGACGGGGAGTCA
GGCAACTATGGATGAACGAAATAGACAGATCGCTGAGATAGGTGCCTCACTGATTAAGCATTGGTAACTG
TCAGACCAAGTTTACTCATATATACTTTAGATTGATTTAAAACTTCATTTTTAATTTAAAAGGATCTAGG
TGAAGATCCTTTTTGATAATCTCATGACCAAAATCCCTTAACGTGAGTTTTCGTTCCACTGAGCGTCAGA
CCCCGTAGAAAAGATCAAAGGATCTTCTTGAGATCCTTTTTTTCTGCGCGTAATCTGCTGCTTGCAAACA
AAAAAACCACCGCTACCAGCGGTGGTTTGTTTGCCGGATCAAGAGCTACCAACTCTTTTTCCGAAGGTAA
CTGGCTTCAGCAGAGCGCAGATACCAAATACTGTTCTTCTAGTGTAGCCGTAGTTAGGCCACCACTTCAA
GAACTCTGTAGCACCGCCTACATACCTCGCTCTGCTAATCCTGTTACCAGTGGCTGCTGCCAGTGGCGAT
AAGTCGTGTCTTACCGGGTTGGACTCAAGACGATAGTTACCGGATAAGGCGCAGCGGTCGGGCTGAACGG
GGGGTTCGTGCACACAGCCCAGCTTGGAGCGAACGACCTACACCGAACTGAGATACCTACAGCGTGAGCT
ATGAGAAAGCGCCACGCTTCCCGAAGGGAGAAAGGCGGACAGGTATCCGGTAAGCGGCAGGGTCGGAACA
GGAGAGCGCACGAGGGAGCTTCCAGGGGGAAACGCCTGGTATCTTTATAGTCCTGTCGGGTTTCGCCACC
TCTGACTTGAGCGTCGATTTTTGTGATGCTCGTCAGGGGGGCGGAGCCTATGGAAAAACGCCAGCAACGC
GGCCTTTTTACGGTTCCTGGCCTTTTGCTGGCCTTTTGCTCACATGTTCTTTCCTGCGTTATCCCCTGAT
TCTGTGGATAACCGTATTACCGCCTTTGAGTGAGCTGATACCGCTCGCCGCAGCCGAACGACCGAGCGCA
GCGAGTCAGTGAGCGAGGAAGCGGAAGAGCGCCCAATACGCAAACCGCCTCTCCCCGCGCGTTGGCCGAT
TCATTAATGCAGCTGGCACGACAGGTTTCCCGACTGGAAAGCGGGCAGTGAGCGCAACGCAATTAATGTG
AGTTAGCTCACTCATTAGGCACCCCAGGCTTTACACTTTATGCTTCCGGCTCGTATGTTGTGTGGAATTG
TGAGCGGATAACAATTTCACACAGGAAACAGCTATGACCATGATTACGCCAAGCGCGCAATTAACCCTCA
CTAAAGGGAACAAAAGCTGGAGCTGCAAGCTTAATGTAGTCTTATGCAATACTCTTGTAGTCTTGCAACA
TGGTAACGATGAGTTAGCAACATGCCTTACAAGGAGAGAAAAAGCACCGTGCATGCCGATTGGTGGAAGT
AAGGTGGTACGATCGTGCCTTATTAGGAAGGCAACAGACGGGTCTGACATGGATTGGACGAACCACTGAA
TTGCCGCATTGCAGAGATATTGTATTTAAGTGCCTAGCTCGATACATAAACGGGTCTCTCTGGTTAGACC
AGATCTGAGCCTGGGAGCTCTCTGGCTAACTAGGGAACCCACTGCTTAAGCCTCAATAAAGCTTGCCTTG
AGTGCTTCAAGTAGTGTGTGCCCGTCTGTTGTGTGACTCTGGTAACTAGAGATCCCTCAGACCCTTTTAG
TCAGTGTGGAAAATCTCTAGCAGTGGCGCCCGAACAGGGACTTGAAAGCGAAAGGGAAACCAGAGGAGCT
CTCTCGACGCAGGACTCGGCTTGCTGAAGCGCGCACGGCAAGAGGCGAGGGGCGGCGACTGGTGAGTACG
CCAAAAATTTTGACTAGCGGAGGCTAGAAGGAGAGAGATGGGTGCGAGAGCGTCAGTATTAAGCGGGGGA
GAATTAGATCGCGATGGGAAAAAATTCGGTTAAGGCCAGGGGGAAAGAAAAAATATAAATTAAAACATAT
AGTATGGGCAAGCAGGGAGCTAGAACGATTCGCAGTTAATCCTGGCCTGTTAGAAACATCAGAAGGCTGT
AGACAAATACTGGGACAGCTACAACCATCCCTTCAGACAGGATCAGAAGAACTTAGATCATTATATAATA
CAGTAGCAACCCTCTATTGTGTGCATCAAAGGATAGAGATAAAAGACACCAAGGAAGCTTTAGACAAGAT
AGAGGAAGAGCAAAACAAAAGTAAGACCACCGCACAGCAAGCGGCCGCTGATCTTCAGACCTGGAGGAGG
AGATATGAGGGACAATTGGAGAAGTGAATTATATAAATATAAAGTAGTAAAAATTGAACCATTAGGAGTA
GCACCCACCAAGGCAAAGAGAAGAGTGGTGCAGAGAGAAAAAAGAGCAGTGGGAATAGGAGCTTTGTTCC
TTGGGTTCTTGGGAGCAGCAGGAAGCACTATGGGCGCAGCGTCAATGACGCTGACGGTACAGGCCAGACA
ATTATTGTCTGGTATAGTGCAGCAGCAGAACAATTTGCTGAGGGCTATTGAGGCGCAACAGCATCTGTTG
CAACTCACAGTCTGGGGCATCAAGCAGCTCCAGGCAAGAATCCTGGCTGTGGAAAGATACCTAAAGGATC
AACAGCTCCTGGGGATTTGGGGTTGCTCTGGAAAACTCATTTGCACCACTGCTGTGCCTTGGAATGCTAG
TTGGAGTAATAAATCTCTGGAACAGATTTGGAATCACACGACCTGGATGGAGTGGGACAGAGAAATTAAC
AATTACACAAGCTTAATACACTCCTTAATTGAAGAATCGCAAAACCAGCAAGAAAAGAATGAACAAGAAT
TATTGGAATTAGATAAATGGGCAAGTTTGTGGAATTGGTTTAACATAACAAATTGGCTGTGGTATATAAA
ATTATTCATAATGATAGTAGGAGGCTTGGTAGGTTTAAGAATAGTTTTTGCTGTACTTTCTATAGTGAAT
AGAGTTAGGCAGGGATATTCACCATTATCGTTTCAGACCCACCTCCCAACCCCGAGGGGACCCGACAGG
